LOCUS       Exported 2210 bp ds-DNA circular SYN 12-MAY-2021
DEFINITION  MoClo golden gate assembly DE part for gN2 gRNA (guide RNA for S.
            pyogenes Cas9; sequence designed with NUPACK for stable tracrRNA
            structure and open targeting region)..
ACCESSION   .
VERSION     .
KEYWORDS    UC20m
SOURCE      synthetic DNA construct
  ORGANISM  synthetic DNA construct
REFERENCE   1 (bases 1 to 2210)
  TITLE     CIDAR MoClo Extension
REFERENCE   2 (bases 1 to 2210)
  AUTHORS   .
  TITLE     Direct Submission
  JOURNAL   Exported May 12, 2021 from SnapGene Server 1.1.58
            http://www.snapgene.com
FEATURES             Location/Qualifiers
     source          1..2210
                     /organism="synthetic DNA construct"
                     /mol_type="other DNA"
     misc_RNA        25..100
                     /label=gRNA scaffold
                     /note="guide RNA scaffold for the Streptococcus pyogenes
                     CRISPR/Cas9 system"
     misc_feature    118..138
                     /label=BioBrick suffix
                     /note="universal suffix for all parts"
     primer_bind     complement(144..161)
                     /label=L4440
                     /note="L4440 vector, forward primer"
     rep_origin      complement(315..903)
                     /direction=LEFT
                     /label=ori
                     /note="high-copy-number ColE1/pMB1/pBR322/pUC origin of
                     replication"
     primer_bind     complement(395..414)
                     /label=pBR322ori-F
                     /note="pBR322 origin, forward primer"
     CDS             complement(1074..1934)
                     /codon_start=1
                     /gene="bla"
                     /product="beta-lactamase"
                     /label=AmpR
                     /note="confers resistance to ampicillin, carbenicillin, and
                     related antibiotics"
                     /translation="MSIQHFRVALIPFFAAFCLPVFAHPETLVKVKDAEDQLGARVGYI
                     ELDLNSGKILESFRPEERFPMMSTFKVLLCGAVLSRIDAGQEQLGRRIHYSQNDLVEYS
                     PVTEKHLTDGMTVRELCSAAITMSDNTAANLLLTTIGGPKELTAFLHNMGDHVTRLDRW
                     EPELNEAIPNDERDTTMPVAMATTLRKLLTGELLTLASRQQLIDWMEADKVAGPLLRSA
                     LPAGWFIADKSGAGERGSRGIIAALGPDGKPSRIVVIYTTGSQATMDERNRQIAEIGAS
                     LIKHW"
     primer_bind     1697..1716
                     /label=Amp-R
                     /note="Ampicillin resistance gene, reverse primer"
     promoter        complement(1935..2039)
                     /gene="bla"
                     /label=AmpR promoter
     primer_bind     2107..2125
                     /label=pBRforEco
                     /note="pBR322 vectors, upsteam of EcoRI site, forward
                     primer"
     terminator      2129..2172
                     /label=bacterial terminator
                     /note="putative bacterial transcription terminator"
     misc_feature    2175..2196
                     /label=BioBrick prefix
                     /note="BioBrick prefix for parts that do not start with
                     ""ATG"""
ORIGIN
        1 tactctcctc ctccccccca atatgtttta gagctagaaa tagcaagtta aaataaggct
       61 agtccgttat caacttgaaa aagtggcacc gagtcggtgc ttttttaggt agagacctac
      121 tagtagcggc cgctgcaggc ttcctcgctc actgactcgc tgcgctcggt cgttcggctg
      181 cggcgagcgg tatcagctca ctcaaaggcg gtaatacggt tatccacaga atcaggggat
      241 aacgcaggaa agaacatgtg agcaaaaggc cagcaaaagg ccaggaaccg taaaaaggcc
      301 gcgttgctgg cgtttttcca caggctccgc ccccctgacg agcatcacaa aaatcgacgc
      361 tcaagtcaga ggtggcgaaa cccgacagga ctataaagat accaggcgtt tccccctgga
      421 agctccctcg tgcgctctcc tgttccgacc ctgccgctta ccggatacct gtccgccttt
      481 ctcccttcgg gaagcgtggc gctttctcat agctcacgct gtaggtatct cagttcggtg
      541 taggtcgttc gctccaagct gggctgtgtg cacgaacccc ccgttcagcc cgaccgctgc
      601 gccttatccg gtaactatcg tcttgagtcc aacccggtaa gacacgactt atcgccactg
      661 gcagcagcca ctggtaacag gattagcaga gcgaggtatg taggcggtgc tacagagttc
      721 ttgaagtggt ggcctaacta cggctacact agaagaacag tatttggtat ctgcgctctg
      781 ctgaagccag ttaccttcgg aaaaagagtt ggtagctctt gatccggcaa acaaaccacc
      841 gctggtagcg gtggtttttt tgtttgcaag cagcagatta cgcgcagaaa aaaaggatct
      901 caagaagatc ctttgatctt ttctacgggg tctgacgctc agtggaacga aaactcacgt
      961 taagggattt tggtcatgag attatcaaaa aggatcttca cctagatcct tttaaattaa
     1021 aaatgaagtt ttaaatcaat ctaaagtata tatgagtaaa cttggtctga cagttaccaa
     1081 tgcttaatca gtgaggcacc tatctcagcg atctgtctat ttcgttcatc catagttgcc
     1141 tgactccccg tcgtgtagat aactacgata cgggagggct taccatctgg ccccagtgct
     1201 gcaatgatac cgcgcgaccc acgctcaccg gctccagatt tatcagcaat aaaccagcca
     1261 gccggaaggg ccgagcgcag aagtggtcct gcaactttat ccgcctccat ccagtctatt
     1321 aattgttgcc gggaagctag agtaagtagt tcgccagtta atagtttgcg caacgttgtt
     1381 gccattgcta caggcatcgt ggtgtcacgc tcgtcgtttg gtatggcttc attcagctcc
     1441 ggttcccaac gatcaaggcg agttacatga tcccccatgt tgtgcaaaaa agcggttagc
     1501 tccttcggtc ctccgatcgt tgtcagaagt aagttggccg cagtgttatc actcatggtt
     1561 atggcagcac tgcataattc tcttactgtc atgccatccg taagatgctt ttctgtgact
     1621 ggtgagtact caaccaagtc attctgagaa tagtgtatgc ggcgaccgag ttgctcttgc
     1681 ccggcgtcaa tacgggataa taccgcgcca catagcagaa ctttaaaagt gctcatcatt
     1741 ggaaaacgtt cttcggggcg aaaactctca aggatcttac cgctgttgag atccagttcg
     1801 atgtaaccca ctcgtgcacc caactgatct tcagcatctt ttactttcac cagcgtttct
     1861 gggtgagcaa aaacaggaag gcaaaatgcc gcaaaaaagg gaataagggc gacacggaaa
     1921 tgttgaatac tcatactctt cctttttcaa tattattgaa gcatttatca gggttattgt
     1981 ctcatgagcg gatacatatt tgaatgtatt tagaaaaata aacaaatagg ggttccgcgc
     2041 acatttcccc gaaaagtgcc acctgacgtc taagaaacca ttattatcat gacattaacc
     2101 tataaaaata ggcgtatcac gaggcagaat ttcagataaa aaaaatcctt agctttcgct
     2161 aaggatgatt tctggaattc gcggccgctt ctagagacta gtgggtctca
//
