[The description below was written by a language model from this plasmid's Addgene catalogue record and the feature table of its GenBank file.]
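Description:
UC20m is a small (about 2.2 kb) synthetic-biology part plasmid belonging to an extension of the CIDAR MoClo Golden Gate assembly system. It is built on the DVA destination-vector backbone, roughly 2.1 kb, which is propagated in E. coli from a high-copy ColE1/pUC-type origin and selected through the bla beta-lactamase gene (AmpR, driven by its own promoter), giving ampicillin resistance. The backbone also carries BioBrick prefix and suffix sequences flanking the part position, a putative bacterial transcription terminator just upstream of the prefix that helps insulate the insert from read-through, and several standard primer-binding sites useful for sequence verification.

The payload is a synthetic insert of about 110 bp, introduced by Gibson cloning, that encodes the gN2 guide RNA for Streptococcus pyogenes Cas9. The annotated feature table marks the 76 bp gRNA scaffold (the Cas9-binding tracrRNA-derived portion), and the short stretch preceding it presumably holds the targeting region, although that segment is not separately annotated. According to the record, the guide sequence was designed computationally with NUPACK so that the tracrRNA structure folds stably while the targeting region remains open and unpaired. The part is formatted as a "DE" module, meaning it is stored with the D and E fusion overhangs of the MoClo scheme. No promoter or terminator for the gRNA itself is annotated within the insert, so expression depends on the neighbouring parts chosen during assembly. The plasmid is therefore a storage and donor vector for building Cas9-based guide RNA expression devices and genetic circuits, rather than a stand-alone expression construct.
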