Addgene plasmid #121040: UC20m
Purpose: MoClo golden gate assembly DE part for gN2 gRNA (guide RNA for S. pyogenes Cas9; sequence designed with NUPACK for stable tracrRNA structure and open targeting region).
Depositing lab: Richard Murray.
Backbone
  Vector backbone: DVA
  Backbone size w/o insert (bp): 2100
  Vector type: Synthetic Biology
Growth in bacteria
  Bacterial resistance: Ampicillin, 100 μg/mL
  Growth temperature: 37°C
  Growth strain: JM109
  Copy number: High Copy
Gene/Insert
  Gene/Insert name: gN2 Cas9 gRNA UC part
  Species: Synthetic
  Insert size (bp): 110
  Cloning method: Gibson Cloning
  Sequencing primers: 5′ AAATAGGCGTATCACGAGGCA; 3′ TTACCGCCTTTGAGTGAGCTG
Terms and licenses: Academic/Nonprofit Terms; Industry Terms: Not Available to Industry
Depositor comments: Please see Supplemental Documents for annotated Genbank file.
How to cite: UC20m was a gift from Richard Murray (Addgene plasmid # 121040 ; http://n2t.net/addgene:121040 ; RRID:Addgene_121040)
