>Addgene plasmid #121040 | UC20m | depositor partial sequence | sequence record 230134 | insert sequence
TACTCTCCTCCTCCCCCCCAATATGTTTTAGAGCTAGAAATAGCAAGTTAAAATAAGGCTAGTCCGTTAT
CAACTTGAAAAAGTGGCACCGAGTCGGTGCTTTTTTAGGT
